Addgene plasmid #236081: pAG Lenti CMV HA-EGFP Puro
Purpose: Lentiviral backbone expressing N-terminally HA tagged EGFP, control for empty backbone 236079
Depositing lab: Melina Fan. Depositing organization: Addgene.
Backbone
  Vector backbone: pAG Lenti
  Backbone manufacturer: Addgene
  Backbone size w/o insert (bp): 7087
  Total vector size (bp): 7809
  Vector type: Lentiviral
  Selectable markers: Puromycin
Growth in bacteria
  Bacterial resistance: Ampicillin, 100 μg/mL
  Growth temperature: 30°C
  Growth strain: NEB Stable
  Copy number: High Copy
Gene/Insert
  Gene/Insert name: EGFP
  Species: Synthetic
  Insert size (bp): 717
  Promoter: CMV
  Tag / fusion protein: HA (N terminal on backbone)
  Cloning method: Restriction Enzyme; 5′ cloning site BstBI (not destroyed); 3′ cloning site BamHI (not destroyed)
  Sequencing primers: 5′ CMV-F
Terms and licenses: Academic/Nonprofit Terms; Industry Terms
How to cite: pAG Lenti CMV HA-EGFP Puro was a gift from Melina Fan (Addgene plasmid # 236081 ; http://n2t.net/addgene:236081 ; RRID:Addgene_236081)
