[The description below was written by a language model from this plasmid's Addgene catalogue record and pLannotate feature annotations shown in this document.]
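Description:
pAG Lenti CMV HA-EGFP Puro is a 7.8 kb third-generation-style, self-inactivating lentiviral transfer plasmid that expresses EGFP carrying an N-terminal HA epitope tag. It serves as the fluorescent control for the matching empty pAG Lenti backbone. In bacteria it is maintained through a high-copy ColE1/pUC-type origin and selected with ampicillin via the β-lactamase gene. Residual lac, T3 and T7 promoter elements and short fragments of other cloning-vector sequences flank the viral region and have no stated role.

The viral genome is transcribed in packaging cells from an RSV enhancer/promoter fused to a truncated HIV-1 5' LTR, which makes genomic RNA production independent of Tat. Downstream lie the Ψ packaging signal with a partial gag sequence, the Rev response element for nuclear export of unspliced RNA, and the cPPT/CTS, which aids nuclear import of the reverse-transcribed genome. The payload follows: a CMV immediate-early promoter drives the 717 bp synthetic EGFP coding sequence, cloned between BstBI and BamHI sites that remain intact, with the HA tag supplied by the backbone (it is not separately annotated in the feature table). A puromycin N-acetyltransferase gene sits about 65 bp after EGFP for selection of transduced mammalian cells. No separate promoter, IRES or 2A element is annotated in that gap, so the record does not state how its expression is linked to the upstream cassette. A WPRE enhances transcript stability and expression. The ΔU3 3' LTR inactivates LTR promoter activity after integration, and an SV40 polyadenylation signal and SV40 origin lie beyond it. Typical uses are monitoring transduction efficiency and providing an HA-tagged control protein.
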