Features (pLannotate 1.2.2; 31 found; start..end, strand, type, name):
     13..30      -  misc_feature   MCS (fragment): pUC18/19 multiple cloning site
     51..69      +  promoter       T3 promoter: promoter for bacteriophage T3 RNA polymerase
     97..323     +  promoter       RSV promoter: Rous sarcoma virus enhancer/promoter
    324..504     +  LTR            5' LTR (truncated): truncated 5' long terminal repeat (LTR) from HIV-1
    551..676     +  misc_feature   HIV-1 Ψ: packaging signal of human immunodeficiency virus type 1
    660..1023    +  CDS            HIV-1 gag (fragment): gag protein from human immunodeficiency virus 1; gag
   1169..1402    +  misc_feature   RRE: The Rev response element (RRE) of HIV-1 allows for Rev-dependent mRNA export from the nucleus to the cytoplasm.
   1779..1879    +  CDS            Rev (fragment): human immunodeficiency virus 1 (HIV-1) Rev protein; rev; enhances nuclear export of unspliced and incompletely spliced viral mRNAs
   1929..2046    +  misc_feature   cPPT/CTS: central polypurine tract and central termination sequence of HIV-1
   2095..2113    +  CDS            small t antigen (fragment): SV40 (simian virus 40) small t antigen
   2147..2350    +  promoter       CMV promoter: human cytomegalovirus (CMV) immediate early promoter
   2358..2377    +  promoter       TRE3GV promoter (fragment): 3rd-generation Tet-responsive promoter that can be activated by binding of Tet-On® 3G, optimized for retroviral and lentiviral vectors
   2437..3153    +  CDS            EGFP: EGFP is a basic (constitutively fluorescent) green fluorescent protein published in 1996, derived from Aequorea victoria. It is reported to be a rapidly-maturing weak dimer with moderate acid sensitivity.
   3220..3819    +  CDS            PuroR (fragment): puromycin N-acetyltransferase; pac from Streptomyces; confers resistance to puromycin
   3841..4429    +  misc_feature   WPRE: woodchuck hepatitis virus posttranscriptional regulatory element
   4445..4507    +  CDS            nef (fragment): NEF_HV1Z2 - Experimental evidence at protein level: Swiss-Prot protein existence level 1. Extracellular Nef protein targets CD4(+) T-lymphocytes for apoptosis by interacting with CXCR4 surface receptors. From Human immunodeficiency virus type 1 group M subtype D (isolate Z2/CDC-Z34) (HIV-1).
   4509..4742    +  LTR            3' LTR (ΔU3): self-inactivating 3' long terminal repeat (LTR) from HIV-1
   4820..4941    +  polyA_signal   SV40 poly(A) signal: SV40 polyadenylation signal
   4987..5122    +  rep_origin     SV40 ori: SV40 origin of replication
   5143..5161    -  promoter       T7 promoter: promoter for bacteriophage T7 RNA polymerase
   5169..5192    -  misc_feature   MCS (fragment): pUC18/19 multiple cloning site
   5189..5346    +  CDS            lacZα (fragment): LacZα fragment of β-galactosidase; lacZ fragment
   5352..5451    -  misc_feature   bom (fragment): basis of mobility region from pBR322
   5553..5588    -  CDS            rop (fragment): Rop protein, which maintains plasmids at low copy number; rop
   5683..5787    +  promoter       AmpR promoter: bla
   5788..6648    +  CDS            AmpR: β-lactamase; bla; confers resistance to ampicillin, carbenicillin, and related antibiotics
   6819..7407    +  rep_origin     ori: high-copy-number ColE1/pMB1/pBR322/pUC origin of replication
   7590..7682    +  CDS            lacI (fragment): lac repressor; lacI; The lac repressor binds to the lac operator to inhibit transcription in E. coli. This inhibition can be relieved by adding lactose or isopropyl-β-D-thiogalactopyranoside (IPTG).
   7695..7716    +  protein_bind   CAP binding site: CAP binding activates transcription in the presence of cAMP. E. coli catabolite activator protein
   7731..7761    +  promoter       lac promoter: promoter for the E. coli lac operon
   7769..7785    +  protein_bind   lac operator: The lac repressor binds to the lac operator to inhibit transcription in E. coli. This inhibition can be relieved by adding lactose or isopropyl-β-D-thiogalactopyranoside (IPTG). lac repressor encoded by lacI
>Addgene plasmid #236081 | pAG Lenti CMV HA-EGFP Puro | addgene full sequence | sequence record 467821 | Addgene NGS Result
CATGATTACGCCAAGCTTGCATGCCTGCAGCATGATTACGCCAAGCGCGCAATTAACCCTCACTAAAGGG
AACAAAAGCTGGAGCTGCAAGCTTAATGTAGTCTTATGCAATACTCTTGTAGTCTTGCAACATGGTAACG
ATGAGTTAGCAACATGCCTTACAAGGAGAGAAAAAGCACCGTGCATGCCGATTGGTGGAAGTAAGGTGGT
ACGATCGTGCCTTATTAGGAAGGCAACAGACGGGTCTGACATGGATTGGACGAACCACTGAATTGCCGCA
TTGCAGAGATATTGTATTTAAGTGCCTAGCTCGATACATAAACGGGTCTCTCTGGTTAGACCAGATCTGA
GCCTGGGAGCTCTCTGGCTAACTAGGGAACCCACTGCTTAAGCCTCAATAAAGCTTGCCTTGAGTGCTTC
AAGTAGTGTGTGCCCGTCTGTTGTGTGACTCTGGTAACTAGAGATCCCTCAGACCCTTTTAGTCAGTGTG
GAAAATCTCTAGCAGTGGCGCCCGAACAGGGACTTGAAAGCGAAAGGGAAACCAGAGGAGCTCTCTCGAC
GCAGGACTCGGCTTGCTGAAGCGCGCACGGCAAGAGGCGAGGGGCGGCGACTGGTGAGTACGCCAAAAAT
TTTGACTAGCGGAGGCTAGAAGGAGAGAGATGGGTGCGAGAGCGTCAGTATTAAGCGGGGGAGAATTAGA
TCGCGATGGGAAAAAATTCGGTTAAGGCCAGGGGGAAAGAAAAAATATAAATTAAAACATATAGTATGGG
CAAGCAGGGAGCTAGAACGATTCGCAGTTAATCCTGGCCTGTTAGAAACATCAGAAGGCTGTAGACAAAT
ACTGGGACAGCTACAACCATCCCTTCAGACAGGATCAGAAGAACTTAGATCATTATATAATACAGTAGCA
ACCCTCTATTGTGTGCATCAAAGGATAGAGATAAAAGACACCAAGGAAGCTTTAGACAAGATAGAGGAAG
AGCAAAACAAAAGTAAGACCACCGCACAGCAAGCGGCCGCTGATCTTCAGACCTGGAGGAGGAGATATGA
GGGACAATTGGAGAAGTGAATTATATAAATATAAAGTAGTAAAAATTGAACCATTAGGAGTAGCACCCAC
CAAGGCAAAGAGAAGAGTGGTGCAGAGAGAAAAAAGAGCAGTGGGAATAGGAGCTTTGTTCCTTGGGTTC
TTGGGAGCAGCAGGAAGCACTATGGGCGCAGCGTCAATGACGCTGACGGTACAGGCCAGACAATTATTGT
CTGGTATAGTGCAGCAGCAGAACAATTTGCTGAGGGCTATTGAGGCGCAACAGCATCTGTTGCAACTCAC
AGTCTGGGGCATCAAGCAGCTCCAGGCAAGAATCCTGGCTGTGGAAAGATACCTAAAGGATCAACAGCTC
CTGGGGATTTGGGGTTGCTCTGGAAAACTCATTTGCACCACTGCTGTGCCTTGGAATGCTAGTTGGAGTA
ATAAATCTCTGGAACAGATTTGGAATCACACGACCTGGATGGAGTGGGACAGAGAAATTAACAATTACAC
AAGCTTAATACACTCCTTAATTGAAGAATCGCAAAACCAGCAAGAAAAGAATGAACAAGAATTATTGGAA
TTAGATAAATGGGCAAGTTTGTGGAATTGGTTTAACATAACAAATTGGCTGTGGTATATAAAATTATTCA
TAATGATAGTAGGAGGCTTGGTAGGTTTAAGAATAGTTTTTGCTGTACTTTCTATAGTGAATAGAGTTAG
GCAGGGATATTCACCATTATCGTTTCAGACCCACCTCCCAACCCCGAGGGGACCCGACAGGCCCGAAGGA
ATAGAAGAAGAAGGTGGAGAGAGAGACAGAGACAGATCCATTCGATTAGTGAACGGATCGGCACTGCGTG
CGCCAATTCTGCAGACAAATGGCAGTATTCATCCACAATTTTAAAAGAAAAGGGGGGATTGGGGGGTACA
GTGCAGGGGAAAGAATAGTAGACATAATAGCAACAGACATACAAACTAAAGAATTACAAAAACAAATTAC
AAAAATTCAAAATTTTCGGGTTTATTACAGGGACAGCAGAGATCCAGTTTGGTTAATTAGCTAGCTAGGT
CTTGAAAGGAGTGGGAATTGGCTCCGGTGCCCGTCAGTTTAATTAAGTGATGCGGTTTTGGCAGTACATC
AATGGGCGTGGATAGCGGTTTGACTCACGGGGATTTCCAAGTCTCCACCCCATTGACGTCAATGGGAGTT
TGTTTTGGCACCAAAATCAACGGGACTTTCCAAAATGTCGTAACAACTCCGCCCCATTGACGCAAATGGG
CGGTAGGCGTGTACGGTGGGAGGTCTATATAAGCAGAGCTTCTAGAGGTTTAGTGAACCGTCAGATCCGC
TAGCGCTACCGGTCGCCACCATGTACCCATACGATGTTCCGGATTATGCTTTCGAAATGGTGAGCAAGGG
CGAGGAGCTGTTCACCGGGGTGGTGCCCATCCTGGTCGAGCTGGACGGCGACGTAAACGGCCACAAGTTC
AGCGTGTCCGGCGAGGGCGAGGGCGATGCCACCTACGGCAAGCTGACCCTGAAGTTCATCTGCACCACCG
GCAAGCTGCCCGTGCCCTGGCCCACCCTCGTGACCACCCTGACCTACGGCGTGCAGTGCTTCAGCCGCTA
CCCCGACCACATGAAGCAGCACGACTTCTTCAAGTCCGCCATGCCCGAAGGCTACGTCCAGGAGCGCACC
ATCTTCTTCAAGGACGACGGCAACTACAAGACCCGCGCCGAGGTGAAGTTCGAGGGCGACACCCTGGTGA
ACCGCATCGAGCTGAAGGGCATCGACTTCAAGGAGGACGGCAACATCCTGGGGCACAAGCTGGAGTACAA
CTACAACAGCCACAACGTCTATATCATGGCCGACAAGCAGAAGAACGGCATCAAGGTGAACTTCAAGATC
CGCCACAACATCGAGGACGGCAGCGTGCAGCTCGCCGACCACTACCAGCAGAACACCCCCATCGGCGACG
GCCCCGTGCTGCTGCCCGACAACCACTACCTGAGCACCCAGTCCGCCCTGAGCAAAGACCCCAACGAGAA
GCGCGATCACATGGTCCTGCTGGAGTTCGTGACCGCCGCCGGGATCACTCTCGGCATGGACGAGCTGTAC
AAGGGATCCGGCGCAACAAACTTCTCTCTGCTGAAACAAGCCGGAGATGTCGAAGAGAATCCTGGACCGA
TGACCGAGTACAAGCCCACGGTGCGCCTCGCCACCCGCGACGACGTCCCCAGGGCCGTACGCACCCTCGC
CGCCGCGTTCGCCGACTACCCCGCCACGCGCCACACCGTCGATCCGGACCGCCACATCGAGCGGGTCACC
GAGCTGCAAGAACTCTTCCTCACGCGCGTCGGGCTCGACATCGGCAAGGTGTGGGTCGCGGACGACGGCG
CAGCGGTGGCGGTCTGGACCACGCCGGAGAGCGTCGAAGCGGGGGCGGTGTTCGCCGAGATCGGCCCGCG
CATGGCCGAGTTGAGCGGTTCCCGGCTGGCCGCGCAGCAACAGATGGAAGGCCTCCTGGCACCGCACCGG
CCCAAGGAGCCCGCGTGGTTCCTGGCCACCGTCGGCGTCTCGCCCGACCACCAGGGCAAGGGTCTGGGCA
GCGCCGTCGTGCTCCCCGGAGTGGAGGCGGCCGAGCGCGCCGGGGTGCCCGCCTTCCTGGAGACCTCCGC
GCCCCGCAACCTCCCCTTCTACGAGCGGCTCGGCTTCACCGTCACCGCCGACGTCGAGGTGCCCGAAGGA
CCGCGCACCTGGTGCATGACCCGCAAGCCCGGTGCCTGAACGCGTTAAGTCGACATCGATAATCAACCTC
TGGATTACAAAATTTGTGAAAGATTGACTGGTATTCTTAACTATGTTGCTCCTTTTACGCTATGTGGATA
CGCTGCTTTAATGCCTTTGTATCATGCTATTGCTTCCCGTATGGCTTTCATTTTCTCCTCCTTGTATAAA
TCCTGGTTGCTGTCTCTTTATGAGGAGTTGTGGCCCGTTGTCAGGCAACGTGGCGTGGTGTGCACTGTGT
TTGCTGACGCAACCCCCACTGGTTGGGGCATTGCCACCACCTGTCAGCTCCTTTCCGGGACTTTCGCTTT
CCCCCTCCCTATTGCCACGGCGGAACTCATCGCCGCCTGCCTTGCCCGCTGCTGGACAGGGGCTCGGCTG
TTGGGCACTGACAATTCCGTGGTGTTGTCGGGGAAATCATCGTCCTTTCCTTGGCTGCTCGCCTGTGTTG
CCACCTGGATTCTGCGCGGGACGTCCTTCTGCTACGTCCCTTCGGCCCTCAATCCAGCGGACCTTCCTTC
CCGCGGCCTGCTGCCGGCTCTGCGGCCTCTTCCGCGTCTTCGCCTTCGCCCTCAGACGAGTCGGATCTCC
CTTTGGGCCGCCTCCCCGCGTTTAAACGTCGACTTTAAGACCAATGACTTACAAGGCAGCTGTAGATCTT
AGCCACTTTTTAAAAGAAAAGGGGGGACTGGAAGGGCTAATTCACTCCCAACGAAGACAAGATCTGCTTT
TTGCTTGTACTGGGTCTCTCTGGTTAGACCAGATCTGAGCCTGGGAGCTCTCTGGCTAACTAGGGAACCC
ACTGCTTAAGCCTCAATAAAGCTTGCCTTGAGTGCTTCAAGTAGTGTGTGCCCGTCTGTTGTGTGACTCT
GGTAACTAGAGATCCCTCAGACCCTTTTAGTCAGTGTGGAAAATCTCTAGCAGTAGTAGTTCATGTCATC
TTATTATTCAGTATTTATAACTTGCAAAGAAATGAATATCAGAGAGTGAGAGGTGTACAAACTTGTTTAT
TGCAGCTTATAATGGTTACAAATAAAGCAATAGCATCACAAATTTCACAAATAAAGCATTTTTTTCACTG
CATTCTAGTTGTGGTTTGTCCAAACTCATCAATGTATCTTAACTAGTTCATGTCTGGCTCTAGCTATCCC
GCCCCTAACTCCGCCCATCCCGCCCCTAACTCCGCCCAGTTCCGCCCATTCTCCGCCCCATGGCTGACTA
ATTTTTTTTATTTATGCAGAGGCCGAGGCCGCCTCGGCCTCTGAGCTATTCCAGAAGTAGTGAGGAGGCT
TTTTTGGAGGCCTAGGGACGTACCCAATTCGCCCTATAGTGAGTCGTATTACGCGCGCTCCCCGGGTACC
GAGCTCGAATTCACTGGCCGTCGTTTTACAACGTCGTGACTGGGAAAACCCTGGCGTTACCCAACTTAAT
CGCCTTGCAGCACATCCCCCTTTCGCCAGCTGGCGTAATAGCGAAGAGGCCCGCACCGATCGCCCTTCCC
AACAGTTGCGCAGCCTGAATGGCGAATGGCGCCTGATGCGGTATTTTCTCCTTACGCATCTGTGCGGTAT
TTCACACCGCATATGGTGCACTCTCAGTACAATCTGCTCTGATGCCGCATAGTTAAGCCAGCCCCGACAC
CCGCCAACACCCGCTGACGCGCCCTGACGGGCTTGTCTGCTCCCGGCATCCGCTTACAGACAAGCTGTGA
CCGTCTCCGGGAGCTGCATGTGTCAGAGGTTTTCACCGTCATCACCGAAACGCGCGAGACGAAAGGGCCT
CGTGATACGCCTATTTTTATAGGTTAATGTCATGATAATAATGGTTTCTTAGACGTCAGGTGGCACTTTT
CGGGGAAATGTGCGCGGAACCCCTATTTGTTTATTTTTCTAAATACATTCAAATATGTATCCGCTCATGA
GACAATAACCCTGATAAATGCTTCAATAATATTGAAAAAGGAAGAGTATGAGTATTCAACATTTCCGTGT
CGCCCTTATTCCCTTTTTTGCGGCATTTTGCCTTCCTGTTTTTGCTCACCCAGAAACGCTGGTGAAAGTA
AAAGATGCTGAAGATCAGTTGGGTGCACGAGTGGGTTACATCGAACTGGATCTCAACAGCGGTAAGATCC
TTGAGAGTTTTCGCCCCGAAGAACGTTTTCCAATGATGAGCACTTTTAAAGTTCTGCTATGTGGCGCGGT
ATTATCCCGTATTGACGCCGGGCAAGAGCAACTCGGTCGCCGCATACACTATTCTCAGAATGACTTGGTT
GAGTACTCACCAGTCACAGAAAAGCATCTTACGGATGGCATGACAGTAAGAGAATTATGCAGTGCTGCCA
TAACCATGAGTGATAACACTGCGGCCAACTTACTTCTGACAACGATCGGAGGACCGAAGGAGCTAACCGC
TTTTTTGCACAACATGGGGGATCATGTAACTCGCCTTGATCGTTGGGAACCGGAGCTGAATGAAGCCATA
CCAAACGACGAGCGTGACACCACGATGCCTGTAGCAATGGCAACAACGTTGCGCAAACTATTAACTGGCG
AACTACTTACTCTAGCTTCCCGGCAACAATTAATAGACTGGATGGAGGCGGATAAAGTTGCAGGACCACT
TCTGCGCTCGGCCCTTCCGGCTGGCTGGTTTATTGCTGATAAATCTGGAGCCGGTGAGCGTGGGTCTCGC
GGTATCATTGCAGCACTGGGGCCAGATGGTAAGCCCTCCCGTATCGTAGTTATCTACACGACGGGGAGTC
AGGCAACTATGGATGAACGAAATAGACAGATCGCTGAGATAGGTGCCTCACTGATTAAGCATTGGTAACT
GTCAGACCAAGTTTACTCATATATACTTTAGATTGATTTAAAACTTCATTTTTAATTTAAAAGGATCTAG
GTGAAGATCCTTTTTGATAATCTCATGACCAAAATCCCTTAACGTGAGTTTTCGTTCCACTGAGCGTCAG
ACCCCGTAGAAAAGATCAAAGGATCTTCTTGAGATCCTTTTTTTCTGCGCGTAATCTGCTGCTTGCAAAC
AAAAAAACCACCGCTACCAGCGGTGGTTTGTTTGCCGGATCAAGAGCTACCAACTCTTTTTCCGAAGGTA
ACTGGCTTCAGCAGAGCGCAGATACCAAATACTGTTCTTCTAGTGTAGCCGTAGTTAGGCCACCACTTCA
AGAACTCTGTAGCACCGCCTACATACCTCGCTCTGCTAATCCTGTTACCAGTGGCTGCTGCCAGTGGCGA
TAAGTCGTGTCTTACCGGGTTGGACTCAAGACGATAGTTACCGGATAAGGCGCAGCGGTCGGGCTGAACG
GGGGGTTCGTGCACACAGCCCAGCTTGGAGCGAACGACCTACACCGAACTGAGATACCTACAGCGTGAGC
TATGAGAAAGCGCCACGCTTCCCGAAGGGAGAAAGGCGGACAGGTATCCGGTAAGCGGCAGGGTCGGAAC
AGGAGAGCGCACGAGGGAGCTTCCAGGGGGAAACGCCTGGTATCTTTATAGTCCTGTCGGGTTTCGCCAC
CTCTGACTTGAGCGTCGATTTTTGTGATGCTCGTCAGGGGGGCGGAGCCTATGGAAAAACGCCAGCAACG
CGGCCTTTTTACGGTTCCTGGCCTTTTGCTGGCCTTTTGCTCACATGTTCTTTCCTGCGTTATCCCCTGA
TTCTGTGGATAACCGTATTACCGCCTTTGAGTGAGCTGATACCGCTCGCCGCAGCCGAACGACCGAGCGC
AGCGAGTCAGTGAGCGAGGAAGCGGAAGAGCGCCCAATACGCAAACCGCCTCTCCCCGCGCGTTGGCCGA
TTCATTAATGCAGCTGGCACGACAGGTTTCCCGACTGGAAAGCGGGCAGTGAGCGCAACGCAATTAATGT
GAGTTAGCTCACTCATTAGGCACCCCAGGCTTTACACTTTATGCTTCCGGCTCGTATGTTGTGTGGAATT
GTGAGCGGATAACAATTTCACACAGGAAACAGCTATGAC
